Addgene plasmid #163223: A0A087D1R1
Purpose: Inducible expression of UniProt identifier A0A087D1R1
Depositing lab: Martin Engqvist. Depositing organization: Chalmers University of Technology. Publication: Experimental and computational investigation of enzyme functional annotations uncovers misannotation in the EC 1.1.3.15 enzyme class. Rembeza E, Engqvist MKM. PLoS Comput Biol. 2021 Sep 23;17(9):e1009446. doi: 10.1371/journal.pcbi.1009446. eCollection 2021 Sep. PubMed 34555022.
Backbone
  Vector backbone: pET21a(+)
  Vector type: Bacterial Expression
Growth in bacteria
  Bacterial resistance: Ampicillin, 100 μg/mL
  Growth temperature: 37°C
  Growth strain: DH5alpha
  Copy number: High Copy
Gene/Insert
  Gene/Insert name: A0A087D1R1 (alt name: S-2-hydroxyacid oxidase)
  Species: Bifidobacterium ruminantium
  Promoter: T7
  Tag / fusion protein: T7 (N terminal on backbone); 10xHis (C terminal on backbone)
  Cloning method: Unknown
  Sequencing primers: 5′ T7; 3′ T7-term
Terms and licenses: Academic/Nonprofit Terms; Industry Terms: Not Available to Industry
Depositor comments: Insert name is a UniProt identifier
How to cite: A0A087D1R1 was a gift from Martin Engqvist (Addgene plasmid # 163223 ; http://n2t.net/addgene:163223 ; RRID:Addgene_163223)
