[The description below was written by a language model from this plasmid's Addgene catalogue record and pLannotate feature annotations shown in this document.]
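Description:
A0A087D1R1 is a bacterial expression plasmid built on the pET21a(+) backbone for inducible production of the protein with that UniProt identifier, annotated as an S-2-hydroxyacid oxidase from Bifidobacterium ruminantium. It is propagated in E. coli through a ColE1/pBR322-type origin accompanied by the bom and rop elements of the pBR322 lineage. The catalogue lists it as high copy, although rop normally moderates copy number. Selection is by ampicillin through the bla β-lactamase gene under its own promoter. An f1 origin is also present, allowing single-stranded DNA production with helper phage. Short tetracycline-resistance fragments and a predicted E. coli ORF are non-functional remnants of the parental backbone.

The expression cassette follows the standard pET arrangement: a T7 promoter immediately followed by a lac operator, the strong T7 gene 10 ribosome binding site, the coding region, and a T7 terminator. A plasmid-borne lacI gene supplies repressor, so transcription stays low until IPTG (or lactose) is added in a host that provides T7 RNA polymerase. The insert itself is not annotated in the feature table, but it corresponds to the unannotated stretch of roughly 1.1 kb between the RBS and the C-terminal polyhistidine tag. That tag spans the sequence origin and is detected as 9xHis, whereas the catalogue lists 10xHis. The catalogue also records an N-terminal T7 tag, which the annotation does not call. A short T7 gene 10-derived fragment annotated just before the terminator is probably backbone sequence rather than a functional tag.

The His tag permits metal-affinity purification. According to the associated publication title, the plasmid belongs to a study that experimentally tested functional annotations of sequences assigned to the EC 1.1.3.15 enzyme class.
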