Features (pLannotate 1.2.2; 18 found; start..end, strand, type, name):
     28..77      +  CDS            SET1 (fragment): solubility-enhancement tag derived from T7 phage gene 10B
     85..132     +  terminator     T7 terminator: transcription terminator for bacteriophage T7 RNA polymerase
    169..624     +  rep_origin     f1 ori (sequence partly withheld): f1 bacteriophage origin of replication; arrow indicates direction of (+) strand synthesis
    651..755     +  promoter       AmpR promoter: bla
    756..1616    +  CDS            AmpR: β-lactamase; bla; confers resistance to ampicillin, carbenicillin, and related antibiotics
   1787..2375    +  rep_origin     ori: high-copy-number ColE1/pMB1/pBR322/pUC origin of replication
   2561..2703    -  misc_feature   bom: basis of mobility region from pBR322
   2805..2996    -  CDS            rop: Rop protein, which maintains plasmids at low copy number; rop
   3013..3393    +  CDS            YPB1_ECOLX: Protein predicted: Swiss-Prot protein existence level 4. From Escherichia coli.
   3465..3756    -  CDS            TcR (fragment): tetracycline efflux protein; tet; confers resistance to tetracycline
   3771..3792    -  protein_bind   CAP binding site: CAP binding activates transcription in the presence of cAMP. E. coli catabolite activator protein
   3805..4887    -  CDS            lacI: lac repressor; lacI; The lac repressor binds to the lac operator to inhibit transcription in E. coli. This inhibition can be relieved by adding lactose or isopropyl-β-D-thiogalactopyranoside (IPTG).
   4888..4965    -  promoter       lacI promoter: lacI
   4973..5252    -  CDS            TcR (fragment): tetracycline efflux protein; tet; confers resistance to tetracycline
   5274..5292    +  promoter       T7 promoter: promoter for bacteriophage T7 RNA polymerase
   5293..5317    +  protein_bind   lac operator: The lac repressor binds to the lac operator to inhibit transcription in E. coli. This inhibition can be relieved by adding lactose or isopropyl-β-D-thiogalactopyranoside (IPTG). lac repressor encoded by lacI
   5332..5354    +  RBS            RBS: efficient ribosome binding site from bacteriophage T7 gene 10 (Olins and Rangwala, 1989)
   6442..15      +  CDS            9xHis (across the origin): 9xHis affinity tag
>Addgene plasmid #163223 | A0A087D1R1 | depositor full sequence | sequence record 316319 | Full Sequence
CACCACCACCACCACCACTGAGATCCGGCTGCTAACAAAGCCCGAAAGGAAGCTGAGTTGGCTGCTGCCA
CCGCTGAGCAATAACTAGCATAACCCCTTGGGGCCTCTAAACGGGTCTTGAGGGGTTTTTTGCTGAAAGG
AGGAACTATATCCGGATTGGCGAATGGG
[124 nt withheld, positions 169-292]
C
[91 nt withheld, positions 294-384]
A
[49 nt withheld, positions 386-434]
CCTTTGACGTTGGAGTCCACGTTCTTT
[37 nt withheld, positions 462-498]
ACCCTATCTCGGTCTATTCTTTTGATTTATAAGGGATTTTGCCGATTTCGGCCTATTGGTTAAAAAATGA
GCTGATTTAACAAAAATTTAACGCGAATTTTAACAAAATATTAACGTTTACAATTTCAGGTGGCACTTTT
CGGGGAAATGTGCGCGGAACCCCTATTTGTTTATTTTTCTAAATACATTCAAATATGTATCCGCTCATGA
GACAATAACCCTGATAAATGCTTCAATAATATTGAAAAAGGAAGAGTATGAGTATTCAACATTTCCGTGT
CGCCCTTATTCCCTTTTTTGCGGCATTTTGCCTTCCTGTTTTTGCTCACCCAGAAACGCTGGTGAAAGTA
AAAGATGCTGAAGATCAGTTGGGTGCACGAGTGGGTTACATCGAACTGGATCTCAACAGCGGTAAGATCC
TTGAGAGTTTTCGCCCCGAAGAACGTTTTCCAATGATGAGCACTTTTAAAGTTCTGCTATGTGGCGCGGT
ATTATCCCGTATTGACGCCGGGCAAGAGCAACTCGGTCGCCGCATACACTATTCTCAGAATGACTTGGTT
GAGTACTCACCAGTCACAGAAAAGCATCTTACGGATGGCATGACAGTAAGAGAATTATGCAGTGCTGCCA
TAACCATGAGTGATAACACTGCGGCCAACTTACTTCTGACAACGATCGGAGGACCGAAGGAGCTAACCGC
TTTTTTGCACAACATGGGGGATCATGTAACTCGCCTTGATCGTTGGGAACCGGAGCTGAATGAAGCCATA
CCAAACGACGAGCGTGACACCACGATGCCTGCAGCAATGGCAACAACGTTGCGCAAACTATTAACTGGCG
AACTACTTACTCTAGCTTCCCGGCAACAATTAATAGACTGGATGGAGGCGGATAAAGTTGCAGGACCACT
TCTGCGCTCGGCCCTTCCGGCTGGCTGGTTTATTGCTGATAAATCTGGAGCCGGTGAGCGTGGGTCTCGC
GGTATCATTGCAGCACTGGGGCCAGATGGTAAGCCCTCCCGTATCGTAGTTATCTACACGACGGGGAGTC
AGGCAACTATGGATGAACGAAATAGACAGATCGCTGAGATAGGTGCCTCACTGATTAAGCATTGGTAACT
GTCAGACCAAGTTTACTCATATATACTTTAGATTGATTTAAAACTTCATTTTTAATTTAAAAGGATCTAG
GTGAAGATCCTTTTTGATAATCTCATGACCAAAATCCCTTAACGTGAGTTTTCGTTCCACTGAGCGTCAG
ACCCCGTAGAAAAGATCAAAGGATCTTCTTGAGATCCTTTTTTTCTGCGCGTAATCTGCTGCTTGCAAAC
AAAAAAACCACCGCTACCAGCGGTGGTTTGTTTGCCGGATCAAGAGCTACCAACTCTTTTTCCGAAGGTA
ACTGGCTTCAGCAGAGCGCAGATACCAAATACTGTCCTTCTAGTGTAGCCGTAGTTAGGCCACCACTTCA
AGAACTCTGTAGCACCGCCTACATACCTCGCTCTGCTAATCCTGTTACCAGTGGCTGCTGCCAGTGGCGA
TAAGTCGTGTCTTACCGGGTTGGACTCAAGACGATAGTTACCGGATAAGGCGCAGCGGTCGGGCTGAACG
GGGGGTTCGTGCACACAGCCCAGCTTGGAGCGAACGACCTACACCGAACTGAGATACCTACAGCGTGAGC
TATGAGAAAGCGCCACGCTTCCCGAAGGGAGAAAGGCGGACAGGTATCCGGTAAGCGGCAGGGTCGGAAC
AGGAGAGCGCACGAGGGAGCTTCCAGGGGGAAACGCCTGGTATCTTTATAGTCCTGTCGGGTTTCGCCAC
CTCTGACTTGAGCGTCGATTTTTGTGATGCTCGTCAGGGGGGCGGAGCCTATGGAAAAACGCCAGCAACG
CGGCCTTTTTACGGTTCCTGGCCTTTTGCTGGCCTTTTGCTCACATGTTCTTTCCTGCGTTATCCCCTGA
TTCTGTGGATAACCGTATTACCGCCTTTGAGTGAGCTGATACCGCTCGCCGCAGCCGAACGACCGAGCGC
AGCGAGTCAGTGAGCGAGGAAGCGGAAGAGCGCCTGATGCGGTATTTTCTCCTTACGCATCTGTGCGGTA
TTTCACACCGCATATATGGTGCACTCTCAGTACAATCTGCTCTGATGCCGCATAGTTAAGCCAGTATACA
CTCCGCTATCGCTACGTGACTGGGTCATGGCTGCGCCCCGACACCCGCCAACACCCGCTGACGCGCCCTG
ACGGGCTTGTCTGCTCCCGGCATCCGCTTACAGACAAGCTGTGACCGTCTCCGGGAGCTGCATGTGTCAG
AGGTTTTCACCGTCATCACCGAAACGCGCGAGGCAGCTGCGGTAAAGCTCATCAGCGTGGTCGTGAAGCG
ATTCACAGATGTCTGCCTGTTCATCCGCGTCCAGCTCGTTGAGTTTCTCCAGAAGCGTTAATGTCTGGCT
TCTGATAAAGCGGGCCATGTTAAGGGCGGTTTTTTCCTGTTTGGTCACTGATGCCTCCGTGTAAGGGGGA
TTTCTGTTCATGGGGGTAATGATACCGATGAAACGAGAGAGGATGCTCACGATACGGGTTACTGATGATG
AACATGCCCGGTTACTGGAACGTTGTGAGGGTAAACAACTGGCGGTATGGATGCGGCGGGACCAGAGAAA
AATCACTCAGGGTCAATGCCAGCGCTTCGTTAATACAGATGTAGGTGTTCCACAGGGTAGCCAGCAGCAT
CCTGCGATGCAGATCCGGAACATAATGGTGCAGGGCGCTGACTTCCGCGTTTCCAGACTTTACGAAACAC
GGAAACCGAAGACCATTCATGTTGTTGCTCAGGTCGCAGACGTTTTGCAGCAGCAGTCGCTTCACGTTCG
CTCGCGTATCGGTGATTCATTCTGCTAACCAGTAAGGCAACCCCGCCAGCCTAGCCGGGTCCTCAACGAC
AGGAGCACGATCATGCGCACCCGTGGGGCCGCCATGCCGGCGATAATGGCCTGCTTCTCGCCGAAACGTT
TGGTGGCGGGACCAGTGACGAAGGCTTGAGCGAGGGCGTGCAAGATTCCGAATACCGCAAGCGACAGGCC
GATCATCGTCGCGCTCCAGCGAAAGCGGTCCTCGCCGAAAATGACCCAGAGCGCTGCCGGCACCTGTCCT
ACGAGTTGCATGATAAAGAAGACAGTCATAAGTGCGGCGACGATAGTCATGCCCCGCGCCCACCGGAAGG
AGCTGACTGGGTTGAAGGCTCTCAAGGGCATCGGTCGAGATCCCGGTGCCTAATGAGTGAGCTAACTTAC
ATTAATTGCGTTGCGCTCACTGCCCGCTTTCCAGTCGGGAAACCTGTCGTGCCAGCTGCATTAATGAATC
GGCCAACGCGCGGGGAGAGGCGGTTTGCGTATTGGGCGCCAGGGTGGTTTTTCTTTTCACCAGTGAGACG
GGCAACAGCTGATTGCCCTTCACCGCCTGGCCCTGAGAGAGTTGCAGCAAGCGGTCCACGCTGGTTTGCC
CCAGCAGGCGAAAATCCTGTTTGATGGTGGTTAACGGCGGGATATAACATGAGCTGTCTTCGGTATCGTC
GTATCCCACTACCGAGATATCCGCACCAACGCGCAGCCCGGACTCGGTAATGGCGCGCATTGCGCCCAGC
GCCATCTGATCGTTGGCAACCAGCATCGCAGTGGGAACGATGCCCTCATTCAGCATTTGCATGGTTTGTT
GAAAACCGGACATGGCACTCCAGTCGCCTTCCCGTTCCGCTATCGGCTGAATTTGATTGCGAGTGAGATA
TTTATGCCAGCCAGCCAGACGCAGACGCGCCGAGACAGAACTTAATGGGCCCGCTAACAGCGCGATTTGC
TGGTGACCCAATGCGACCAGATGCTCCACGCCCAGTCGCGTACCGTCTTCATGGGAGAAAATAATACTGT
TGATGGGTGTCTGGTCAGAGACATCAAGAAATAACGCCGGAACATTAGTGCAGGCAGCTTCCACAGCAAT
GGCATCCTGGTCATCCAGCGGATAGTTAATGATCAGCCCACTGACGCGTTGCGCGAGAAGATTGTGCACC
GCCGCTTTACAGGCTTCGACGCCGCTTCGTTCTACCATCGACACCACCACGCTGGCACCCAGTTGATCGG
CGCGAGATTTAATCGCCGCGACAATTTGCGACGGCGCGTGCAGGGCCAGACTGGAGGTGGCAACGCCAAT
CAGCAACGACTGTTTGCCCGCCAGTTGTTGTGCCACGCGGTTGGGAATGTAATTCAGCTCCGCCATCGCC
GCTTCCACTTTTTCCCGCGTTTTCGCAGAAACGTGGCTGGCCTGGTTCACCACGCGGGAAACGGTCTGAT
AAGAGACACCGGCATACTCTGCGACATCGTATAACGTTACTGGTTTCACATTCACCACCCTGAATTGACT
CTCTTCCGGGCGCTATCATGCCATACCGCGAAAGGTTTTGCGCCATTCGATGGTGTCCGGGATCTCGACG
CTCTCCCTTATGCGACTCCTGCATTAGGAAGCAGCCCAGTAGTAGGTTGAGGCCGTTGAGCACCGCCGCC
GCAAGGAATGGTGCATGCAAGGAGATGGCGCCCAACAGTCCCCCGGCCACGGGGCCTGCCACCATACCCA
CGCCGAAACAAGCGCTCATGAGCCCGAAGTGGCGAGCCCGATCTTCCCCATCGGTGATGTCGGCGATATA
GGCGCCAGCAACCGCACCTGTGGCGCCGGTGATGCCGGCCACGATGCGTCCGGCGTAGAGGATCGAGATC
TCGATCCCGCGAAATTAATACGACTCACTATAGGGGAATTGTGAGCGGATAACAATTCCCCTCTAGAAAT
AATTTTGTTTAACTTTAAGAAGGAGATATACATATGGACTGGCGAACCGTTCACGATAAAGCTGTGGAAA
ACATGACAACTGCTGGTTTGCTATACGAAGATGGAAATGCTGACATCGATTCAGGCACAAACGATGTTGA
TACATTGGCTTGGAGAAGGTATGGTATTCTGCCACGTACCTTCCACAATGTAGGAGATATTGATACTTCT
GTCACAGTGGGTGGATTGCATATAGATACACCAATATTTGGGGCTCCAACAGCATATCATAGACTAGCCA
GTAAGCAAGGAGAGATATCATCTCAGAATGGTATGCATCGTGCCGGAAGTTTCATCGTGTACCCAACCAA
CGCTTCCGAACCAGTTGAGCACTTCGCACAAGAAGCACAGGGCGAGTGGTGGCAGCAAGTTTATTTGTTC
GATGATCGTAAAGTGTCAGCTGGATTCATGGAACGTTCTGTCGAAGCTGGGGCCAAAGCTCTGATGCTGA
CACTAGATTGTCCGGGATATCGAAGAGATTTTGGTTTTCGTAATGGGATTGATGGTACTTGGGAAGGATC
ATCCGGTAATTTCCCTAACATGCACATGACGGACTGGACATTGAATCTAGCCACTAGTATAACTCCAAAG
GACATTCAATGGCTTAAAGATCTTAGTGGACTTCCTGTATACGTTAAGGGAGTAATGAGACCGGAAGACG
CAGTTACCGCCATGAATGCTGGAGCTGCAGGTGTAATGGTTTCTAATCATGGTAGGCGACAAGTTGACGG
AGTGGTCCCAGTCGCTTACGCTTTGCCTAGAATCCGAAAGGCTCTCGGTAGGGACGCCGAAATATTTGCT
GATACTGGTATTCGAACTGGCGGAGATGTGTTCAGAGCTTTAGCACTTGGTGCCAATGCAGTAGGATTGG
GGAGACCAATTCAATGGGCAGCCGCTGCAGGTGGGGAAGACGGTATTGTAGACATGATTGGAAAGATCAC
TGATGAATTAGCTCATACTATGAATTCCGCTGGGGTATCTCGAATTGCTGATATTGATGAAAGCTTCTTG
GTAGAGGGACAAGGACCAGCTGCTATTGCCTCTTACGGGGTAGGTTTCGCTGCAGCTTTGGAACACCACC
ATCAC
