>Addgene plasmid #163223 | A0A087D1R1 | depositor partial sequence | sequence record 316320 | insert gene sequence
ATGGACTGGCGAACCGTTCACGATAAAGCTGTGGAAAACATGACAACTGCTGGTTTGCTATACGAAGATG
GAAATGCTGACATCGATTCAGGCACAAACGATGTTGATACATTGGCTTGGAGAAGGTATGGTATTCTGCC
ACGTACCTTCCACAATGTAGGAGATATTGATACTTCTGTCACAGTGGGTGGATTGCATATAGATACACCA
ATATTTGGGGCTCCAACAGCATATCATAGACTAGCCAGTAAGCAAGGAGAGATATCATCTCAGAATGGTA
TGCATCGTGCCGGAAGTTTCATCGTGTACCCAACCAACGCTTCCGAACCAGTTGAGCACTTCGCACAAGA
AGCACAGGGCGAGTGGTGGCAGCAAGTTTATTTGTTCGATGATCGTAAAGTGTCAGCTGGATTCATGGAA
CGTTCTGTCGAAGCTGGGGCCAAAGCTCTGATGCTGACACTAGATTGTCCGGGATATCGAAGAGATTTTG
GTTTTCGTAATGGGATTGATGGTACTTGGGAAGGATCATCCGGTAATTTCCCTAACATGCACATGACGGA
CTGGACATTGAATCTAGCCACTAGTATAACTCCAAAGGACATTCAATGGCTTAAAGATCTTAGTGGACTT
CCTGTATACGTTAAGGGAGTAATGAGACCGGAAGACGCAGTTACCGCCATGAATGCTGGAGCTGCAGGTG
TAATGGTTTCTAATCATGGTAGGCGACAAGTTGACGGAGTGGTCCCAGTCGCTTACGCTTTGCCTAGAAT
CCGAAAGGCTCTCGGTAGGGACGCCGAAATATTTGCTGATACTGGTATTCGAACTGGCGGAGATGTGTTC
AGAGCTTTAGCACTTGGTGCCAATGCAGTAGGATTGGGGAGACCAATTCAATGGGCAGCCGCTGCAGGTG
GGGAAGACGGTATTGTAGACATGATTGGAAAGATCACTGATGAATTAGCTCATACTATGAATTCCGCTGG
GGTATCTCGAATTGCTGATATTGATGAAAGCTTCTTGGTAGAGGGACAAGGACCAGCTGCTATTGCCTCT
TACGGGGTAGGTTTCGCTGCAGCTTTGGAACACCACCATCAC
